Addgene plasmid #224416: pBa.Mark2-3myc
Purpose: Mammalian expression of MARK2
Depositing lab: Marvin Bentley. Depositing organization: Rensselaer Polytechnic Institute. Publication: Kinesin Regulation in the Proximal Axon is Essential for Dendrite-selective Transport. Mendoza CS, Plowinske CR, Montgomery AC, Quinones GB, Banker G, Bentley M. Mol Biol Cell. 2024 Jun 1;35(6):ar81. doi: 10.1091/mbc.E23-11-0457. Epub 2024 Apr 10. PubMed 38598291.
Backbone
  Vector backbone: pBeta-Actin
  Vector type: Mammalian Expression
Growth in bacteria
  Bacterial resistance: Ampicillin, 100 μg/mL
  Growth temperature: 37°C
  Growth strain: NEB Stable
  Copy number: High Copy
Gene/Insert
  Gene/Insert name: MARK2
  Species: H. sapiens (human)
  Insert size (bp): 2172
  Entrez Gene: MARK2 (a.k.a. EMK-1, EMK1, PAR-1, Par-1b, Par1b)
  Promoter: Chicken Beta actin
  Tag / fusion protein: 3myc (C terminal on insert)
  Cloning method: Restriction Enzyme; 5′ cloning site Unknown (unknown if destroyed)
Terms and licenses: Academic/Nonprofit Terms; Industry Terms: Not Available to Industry
Depositor comments: pBa vector is susceptable to recombination and should not be grown in fast growing bacteria or cloned using recombination.
How to cite: pBa.Mark2-3myc was a gift from Marvin Bentley (Addgene plasmid # 224416 ; http://n2t.net/addgene:224416 ; RRID:Addgene_224416)
