[The description below was written by a language model from this plasmid's Addgene catalogue record and pLannotate feature annotations shown in this document.]
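Description:
pBa.Mark2-3myc is an 8.3 kb mammalian expression plasmid built on the pBeta-Actin (pBa) backbone for expressing the serine/threonine kinase MARK2 (also known as PAR-1b/EMK1) with a C-terminal triple myc epitope tag. It is propagated in E. coli through a high-copy ColE1/pUC-type origin and selected with ampicillin via the β-lactamase gene and its native promoter. The remaining bacterial annotations (fragments of rop, bom, lacZα, lacI and an RSF origin, plus a lac promoter/operator) appear to be backbone remnants rather than functional parts of the design. No mammalian selection marker is annotated, which suits transient transfection. The depositor notes that the pBa vector is prone to recombination.

The expression cassette is driven by the chicken β-actin promoter. The annotation picks up short promoter fragments and stretches matching the chicken β-actin-derived chimeric intron upstream of the insert, consistent with a β-actin promoter/intron region that supports strong expression in mammalian cells. A residual attL1 fragment lies just before the 2,172 bp MARK2 open reading frame, and an SV40-derived segment with its polyadenylation signal terminates the transcript. The 3myc tag is not separately annotated but presumably occupies the gap between the coding sequence and the SV40 region. The catalogue lists the insert as human, whereas the automated annotation's best match is the rat MARK2 protein, so the species of origin should be checked against the sequence. MARK2 phosphorylates microtubule-associated proteins such as tau, MAP2 and MAP4 and regulates cell polarity. The associated work concerns kinesin regulation in the proximal axon and dendrite-selective transport, where the myc tag would allow detection of the expressed kinase.
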