Features (pLannotate 1.2.2; 19 found; start..end, strand, type, name):
    107..695     -  rep_origin     ori: high-copy-number ColE1/pMB1/pBR322/pUC origin of replication
    866..1726    -  CDS            AmpR: β-lactamase; bla; confers resistance to ampicillin, carbenicillin, and related antibiotics
   1727..1831    -  promoter       AmpR promoter: bla
   1926..1961    +  CDS            rop (fragment): Rop protein, which maintains plasmids at low copy number; rop
   2063..2162    +  misc_feature   bom (fragment): basis of mobility region from pBR322
   2168..2322    -  CDS            lacZα (fragment): LacZα fragment of β-galactosidase; lacZ fragment
   4359..4878    +  intron         chimeric intron (fragment): chimera between introns from chicken β-actin and rabbit β-globin
   4907..4928    +  promoter       chicken β-actin promoter (fragment): No description available
   4953..4976    +  promoter       chicken β-actin promoter (fragment): No description available
   5024..5365    +  intron         chimeric intron (fragment): chimera between introns from chicken β-actin and rabbit β-globin
   5418..5443    +  protein_bind   attL1 (fragment): mutant version of attL; recombination site for the Gateway® LR reaction LR Clonase™
   5452..7623    +  CDS            Mark2: MARK2_RAT - Experimental evidence at protein level: Swiss-Prot protein existence level 1. Serine/threonine-protein kinase. Involved in cell polarity and microtubule dynamics regulation. Phosphorylates CRTC2/TORC2, DCX, HDAC7, KIF13B, MAP2, MAP4 and RAB11FIP2. Phosphorylates the microtubule-associated protein MAPT/TAU. Plays a key role in cell polarity by phosphorylating the microtubule-associated proteins MAP2, MAP4 and MAPT/TAU at KXGS motifs, causing detachment from microtubules, and their disassembly. Regulates epithelial cell polarity by phosphorylating RAB11FIP2. Involved in the regulatio
   7750..7835    +  CDS            large T antigen (fragment): large T antigen from SV40 (simian virus 40)
   7858..7992    +  polyA_signal   SV40 poly(A) signal: SV40 polyadenylation signal
   8047..8063    -  protein_bind   lac operator: The lac repressor binds to the lac operator to inhibit transcription in E. coli. This inhibition can be relieved by adding lactose or isopropyl-β-D-thiogalactopyranoside (IPTG). lac repressor encoded by lacI
   8071..8101    -  promoter       lac promoter: promoter for the E. coli lac operon
   8116..8137    -  protein_bind   CAP binding site: CAP binding activates transcription in the presence of cAMP. E. coli catabolite activator protein
   8150..8242    -  CDS            lacI (fragment): lac repressor; lacI; The lac repressor binds to the lac operator to inhibit transcription in E. coli. This inhibition can be relieved by adding lactose or isopropyl-β-D-thiogalactopyranoside (IPTG).
   8244..8316    -  rep_origin     RSF ori (fragment): Plasmids containing the RSF 1030 origin of replication can be propagated in E. coli cells that contain additional plasmids with compatible origins.
>Addgene plasmid #224416 | pBa.Mark2-3myc | addgene full sequence | sequence record 444103 | Addgene NGS Result
CGGTAATACGGTTATCCACAGAATCAGGGGATAACGCAGGAAAGAACATGTGAGCAAAAGGCCAGCAAAA
GGCCAGGAACCGTAAAAAGGCCGCGTTGCTGGCGTTTTTCCATAGGCTCCGCCCCCCTGACGAGCATCAC
AAAAATCGACGCTCAAGTCAGAGGTGGCGAAACCCGACAGGACTATAAAGATACCAGGCGTTTCCCCCTG
GAAGCTCCCTCGTGCGCTCTCCTGTTCCGACCCTGCCGCTTACCGGATACCTGTCCGCCTTTCTCCCTTC
GGGAAGCGTGGCGCTTTCTCATAGCTCACGCTGTAGGTATCTCAGTTCGGTGTAGGTCGTTCGCTCCAAG
CTGGGCTGTGTGCACGAACCCCCCGTTCAGCCCGACCGCTGCGCCTTATCCGGTAACTATCGTCTTGAGT
CCAACCCGGTAAGACACGACTTATCGCCACTGGCAGCAGCCACTGGTAACAGGATTAGCAGAGCGAGGTA
TGTAGGCGGTGCTACAGAGTTCTTGAAGTGGTGGCCTAACTACGGCTACACTAGAAGAACAGTATTTGGT
ATCTGCGCTCTGCTGAAGCCAGTTACCTTCGGAAAAAGAGTTGGTAGCTCTTGATCCGGCAAACAAACCA
CCGCTGGTAGCGGTGGTTTTTTTGTTTGCAAGCAGCAGATTACGCGCAGAAAAAAAGGATCTCAAGAAGA
TCCTTTGATCTTTTCTACGGGGTCTGACGCTCAGTGGAACGAAAACTCACGTTAAGGGATTTTGGTCATG
AGATTATCAAAAAGGATCTTCACCTAGATCCTTTTAAATTAAAAATGAAGTTTTAAATCAATCTAAAGTA
TATATGAGTAAACTTGGTCTGACAGTTACCAATGCTTAATCAGTGAGGCACCTATCTCAGCGATCTGTCT
ATTTCGTTCATCCATAGTTGCCTGACTCCCCGTCGTGTAGATAACTACGATACGGGAGGGCTTACCATCT
GGCCCCAGTGCTGCAATGATACCGCGAGACCCACGCTCACCGGCTCCAGATTTATCAGCAATAAACCAGC
CAGCCGGAAGGGCCGAGCGCAGAAGTGGTCCTGCAACTTTATCCGCCTCCATCCAGTCTATTAATTGTTG
CCGGGAAGCTAGAGTAAGTAGTTCGCCAGTTAATAGTTTGCGCAACGTTGTTGCCATTGCTACAGGCATC
GTGGTGTCACGCTCGTCGTTTGGTATGGCTTCATTCAGCTCCGGTTCCCAACGATCAAGGCGAGTTACAT
GATCCCCCATGTTGTGCAAAAAAGCGGTTAGCTCCTTCGGTCCTCCGATCGTTGTCAGAAGTAAGTTGGC
CGCAGTGTTATCACTCATGGTTATGGCAGCACTGCATAATTCTCTTACTGTCATGCCATCCGTAAGATGC
TTTTCTGTGACTGGTGAGTACTCAACCAAGTCATTCTGAGAATAGTGTATGCGGCGACCGAGTTGCTCTT
GCCCGGCGTCAATACGGGATAATACCGCGCCACATAGCAGAACTTTAAAAGTGCTCATCATTGGAAAACG
TTCTTCGGGGCGAAAACTCTCAAGGATCTTACCGCTGTTGAGATCCAGTTCGATGTAACCCACTCGTGCA
CCCAACTGATCTTCAGCATCTTTTACTTTCACCAGCGTTTCTGGGTGAGCAAAAACAGGAAGGCAAAATG
CCGCAAAAAAGGGAATAAGGGCGACACGGAAATGTTGAATACTCATACTCTTCCTTTTTCAATATTATTG
AAGCATTTATCAGGGTTATTGTCTCATGAGCGGATACATATTTGAATGTATTTAGAAAAATAAACAAATA
GGGGTTCCGCGCACATTTCCCCGAAAAGTGCCACCTGACGTCTAAGAAACCATTATTATCATGACATTAA
CCTATAAAAATAGGCGTATCACGAGGCCCTTTCGTCTCGCGCGTTTCGGTGATGACGGTGAAAACCTCTG
ACACATGCAGCTCCCGGAGACGGTCACAGCTTGTCTGTAAGCGGATGCCGGGAGCAGACAAGCCCGTCAG
GGCGCGTCAGCGGGTGTTGGCGGGTGTCGGGGCTGGCTTAACTATGCGGCATCAGAGCAGATTGTACTGA
GAGTGCACCATATGCGGTGTGAAATACCGCACAGATGCGTAAGGAGAAAATACCGCATCAGGCGCCATTC
GCCATTCAGGCTGCGCAACTGTTGGGAAGGGCGATCGGTGCGGGCCTCTTCGCTATTACGCCAGCTGGCG
AAAGGGGGATGTGCTGCAAGGCGATTAAGTTGGGTAACGCCAGGGTTTTCCCAGTCACGACGTTGTAAAA
CGACGGCCAGTGCCAAGTTGGGATCTTTGCATTGGCCCACGGCTCTCAGGATGGGGATGCTCCCCTTCAG
CACCCGGTTCCCCTTGGAAACTGATGGTCCTGGCTCTGTGGCATGGCAGTGGCACTGTGAGGAGCCCCCT
ACCAGCAGCACACAGTGGGGTTGGCACTGCCACGCTCCGGATGCCGCGCTCTGATCCAACCCCATAATCA
AGGGAACCCGAATTGCCCCATCATTGCCCCCACCACCCCCATCCTGCCGGGCCCTCACACCCCACGCTGC
CTTCTGGTGACATTCCCCAGCCCAAACCCACGGCTTCATGGCTACCGCGGGGCATTTCCCATTGCCGCCC
CATTATCAGCTCTGCACACCTCCCGCTGTACCCATGCCTCGTGGCTGCCCTTCTTTGACGTATAATCTTC
TAATTAATACCCGGCCTTGTCAAAGTGGAGCACAAACGTTAATTAATTCCCCAGCAGGCAGGTAATTAAC
AGTGTGACTCCCTTTTTGCTGCGAGTGGGGCTGATACAGAGAGATGTGGCACTATGGAGCCCACGGGGTC
CTGGCACTGGGTGCCCACGGAGGTCCCCATGTGCTGCAGTGTCACCGCCTCCGAGGAGACAGTATTGTCC
CTGCGGTGTCCCTGCAGCTCAGCTCTGTCCACAGGGCCACCTCCAGTTTGGAGGGGACACAATGCAGCCC
CGATGCAACCCATCCTCGCAGCATCCCAGGGACAAAGACCCCACTGCAAGACCGCACACAGGGCTGGGTC
CCGCTCCCCTAATATCTACAGTGCTTCTTGCATGGCCCCTTAATCAATGCAGTTAATCAGCATGCGCTCA
TGCACCGCTCTGGAGCTGCAAAGCCCCTCGCAGCGCTGCTCACCAACACCGCGCACCGCCCCGGCCCAGC
CTGCAGCACGCGCTGCAAACAGGAAAGAAACAAAATATTGCCCAAATGTAGGCAAAGGCATTCGGCTGCC
TTGACCTCCGCCGGGCCGGGCCCTGCCTGACTCAGCTCCTTACTCAGCGCTCGCTTCCTCCCTCCGGCTG
CCACCGCCGCAGCGCACACCCTGACAAAGAGTGGCCCTTAACGGGCTCTGAGGTGCACCCAGCAGTGCAC
TCAGCAGTCCAAGGGCCGGCCTGGAGGTTTGCACCGCTACGTGCTGACATTAGCATTGAACTTGGCCCTG
GGTAGTGCTGCAGGCCGGGCGGGGTGGGTGTAGAGAGTGCAGCGCGCGTTGCACCCGGTGCCCCTTCCCC
TCCCTTGCATCCCAGCAGGCTGCACCCCAGCACCAGGCCCGTGCATGCATGCTCCTGGTGTTATTGCAGC
CTGGTGCATGCATGCGTCTTGATGGTGCAGCGCTGTGCATGCATCCTCCTTGGTGTGTAGCAGTCTAGTG
CATGCATACCCCTCGGTGTTATTGCTGCTCTGTGCACGCACGCTCATTGTATCACTTCATCCCAGTGCAT
GCACTCACACTGGAGCGATTGCTGCTCGGTGCACGCACACTCATTGTATCACTGCAGCTCAGTGGCTGCA
CGCACACCGGTGTTATTGCTGCTCGGTGCGTGCATGCACATCAGTGTCGCTGCAGCTCAGTGCATGCACG
CTCATTGCCCATCGCTATCCCTGCCTCTCCTGCTGGCGCTCCCCGGGAGGTGACTTCAAGGGGACCGCAG
GACCACCTCGGGGGTGGGGGGAGGGCTGCACACGCGGACCCCGCTCCCCCTCCCCAACAAAGCACTGTGG
AATCAAAAAGGGGGGAGGGGGGATGGAGGGGCGCGTCACACCCCCGCCCCACACCCTCACCTCGAGGTGA
GCCCCACGTTCTGCTTCACTCTCCCCATCCCCCCCCCCTCCCCACCCCCCATTTTTGATTTATTTATTTT
TTAATTATTTTGTGGCGCGGTGGGGGGGGGGGGGGGGGGGGGGGCGGGGGGGGGGGGGGGGGGCTGGCGC
CACCAGGAGCGGCGCGCCCGCAAAGTGTCCTTGTGTGGCGGGGCGGCGGCGGCGGCGGCCCTATAAAAAG
CGAAGCGCGCGGCGGGCGGGAGTCGCTGCGCGCTGCCTTCGCCCCGTGCCCCGCTCCGCCGCCGCCTCGC
GCCGCCCGCCCCGGCTCTGACTGACCGCGTTACTCCCACAGGTGAGCGGGCGGGACGGCCCTTCTCCTCC
GGGCTGTAATTAGCGCTTGGTTTAATGACGGCTCGTTTCTTTTCTGTGGCTGCGTGAAAGCCTTAAAGGG
CTCCGGGAGGGCCCTTTGTGCGGGGGGGAGCGGCTCGGGGGGTGCGTGCGTGTGTGTGTGCGTGGGGAGC
GCCGCGTGCGGCTCCGCGCTGCCCGGCGGCTGTGAGCGCTGCGGGCGCGGCGCGGGGCTTTGTGCGCTCC
GCAGTGTGCGCGAGGGGAGCGCGGCCGGGGGCGGTGCCCCGCGGTGCGGGGGGGGCTGCGAGGGGAACAA
AGGCTGCGTGCGGGGTGTGTGCGTGGGGGGGTGAGCAGGGGGTGTGGGCGCGGCGGTCGGGCTGTAACCC
CCCCCTGCACCCCCCTCCCCGAGGTGCTGGGGACGGGCCGGCGTCGGGGGGGGGGGGCCGGGGGGGGCGG
GGGGGGGGGGGCGGGGGGGGGGGGGGGGGGGGGGGGGGGGGGGGGGGGGGGGGGGGGGGGGGGGGGGGGG
GGGGCGGGGGGCGGGCGGGGGGGCGCGGCCCGCCCGCGCGCGGGGGGGGGCGGGGGGGAGGGGCGCGGCG
GCCCCCGGAGCGCCGGCGGCTGTCGAGGCGCGGCGAGCCGCAGCCATTGCCTTTTATGGTAATCGTGCGA
GAGGGCGCAGGGACTTCCTTTGTCCCAAATCTGTGCGGAGCCGAAATCTGGGAGGCGCCGCCGCACCCCC
TCTAGCGGGCGCGGGGCGAAGCGGTGCGGCGCCGGCAGGAAGGAAATGGGCGGGGAGGGCCTTCGTGCGT
CGCCGCGCCGCCGTCCCCTTCTCCATCTCCAGCCTCGGGGCTGTCCGCAGGGGGACGGCTGCCTTCGGGG
GGGACGGGGCAGGGCGGGGTTCGGCTTCTGGCGTGTGACCGGCGGGGTTTATATCTTCCCTTCTCTGTTC
CTCCGCAGCCCCCAAGCTTGGCGCGCCTATAATGCCAACTTTGTACAAAAAAGTTGGCACCATGTCCAGC
GCTCGGACCCCCCTACCCACGCTGAACGAGAGGGACACGGAGCAGCCCACCTTGGGACACCTTGACTCCA
AGCCCAGCAGTAAGTCCAACATGATTCGGGGCCGCAACTCAGCCACCTCTGCTGATGAGCAGCCCCACAT
TGGAAACTACCGGCTCCTCAAGACCATTGGCAAGGGTAATTTTGCCAAGGTGAAGTTGGCCCGACACATC
CTGACTGGGAAAGAGGTAGCTGTGAAGATCATTGACAAGACTCAACTGAACTCCTCCAGCCTCCAGAAAC
TATTCCGCGAAGTAAGAATAATGAAGGTTTTGAATCATCCCAACATAGTTAAATTATTTGAAGTGATTGA
GACTGAGAAAACGCTCTACCTTGTCATGGAGTACGCTAGTGGCGGAGAGGTATTTGATTACCTAGTGGCT
CATGGCAGGATGAAAGAAAAAGAGGCTCGAGCCAAATTCCGCCAGATAGTGTCTGCTGTGCAGTACTGTC
ACCAGAAGTTTATTGTCCATAGAGACTTAAAGGCAGAAAACCTGCTCTTGGATGCTGATATGAACATCAA
GATTGCAGACTTTGGCTTCAGCAATGAATTCACCTTTGGGAACAAGCTGGACACCTTCTGTGGCAGTCCC
CCTTATGCTGCCCCAGAACTCTTCCAGGGCAAAAAATATGATGGACCCGAGGTGGATGTGTGGAGCCTAG
GAGTTATCCTCTATACACTGGTCAGCGGATCCCTGCCTTTTGATGGACAGAACCTCAAGGAGCTGCGGGA
ACGGGTACTGAGGGGAAAATACCGTATTCCATTCTACATGTCCACGGACTGTGAAAACCTGCTTAAGAAA
TTTCTCATTCTTAATCCCAGCAAGAGAGGCACTTTAGAGCAAATCATGAAAGATCGATGGATGAATGTGG
GTCACGAAGATGATGAACTAAAGCCTTACGTGGAGCCACTCCCTGACTACAAGGACCCCCGGCGGACAGA
GCTGATGGTGTCCATGGGTTATACACGGGAAGAGATCCAGGACTCGCTGGTGGGCCAGAGATACAACGAG
GTGATGGCCACCTATCTGCTCCTGGGCTACAAGAGCTCCGAGCTGGAAGGCGACACCATCACCCTGAAAC
CCCGGCCTTCAGCTGATCTGACCAATAGCAGCGCCCCATCCCCATCCCACAAGGTACAGCGCAGCGTGTC
GGCCAATCCCAAGCAGCGGCGCTTCAGCGACCAGGCTGGTCCTGCCATTCCCACCTCTAATTCTTACTCT
AAGAAGACTCAGAGTAACAACGCAGAAAATAAGCGGCCTGAGGAGGACCGGGAGTCAGGGCGGAAAGCCA
GCAGCACAGCCAAGGTGCCTGCCAGCCCCCTGCCCGGTCTGGAGAGGAAGAAGACCACCCCAACCCCCTC
CACGAACAGCGTCCTCTCCACCAGCACAAATCGAAGCAGGAATTCCCCACTTTTGGAGCGGGCCAGCCTC
GGCCAGGCCTCCATCCAGAATGGCAAAGACAGCACAGCCCCCCAGCGTGTCCCTGTTGCCTCCCCATCCG
CCCACAACATCAGCAGCAGTGGTGGAGCCCCAGACCGAACTAACTTCCCCCGGGGTGTGTCCAGCCGAAG
CACCTTCCATGCTGGGCAGCTCCGACAGGTGCGGGACCAGCAGAATTTGCCCTACGGTGTGACCCCAGCC
TCTCCCTCTGGCCACAGCCAGGGCCGGCGGGGGGCCTCTGGGAGCATCTTCAGCAAGTTCACCTCCAAGT
TTGTACGCAGGAACCTGAATGAACCTGAAAGCAAAGACCGAGTGGAGACGCTCAGACCTCACGTGGTGGG
CAGTGGCGGCAACGACAAAGAAAAGGAAGAATTTCGGGAGGCCAAGCCCCGCTCCCTCCGCTTCACGTGG
AGTATGAAGACCACGAGCTCCATGGAGCCCAACGAGATGATGCGGGAGATCCGCAAGGTGCTGGACGCGA
ACAGCTGCCAGAGCGAGCTGCATGAGAAGTACATGCTGCTGTGCATGCACGGCACGCCGGGCCACGAGGA
CTTCGTGCAGTGGGAGATGGAGGTGTGCAAACTGCCGCGGCTCTCTCTCAACGGGGTTCGATTTAAGCGG
ATATCGGGCACCTCCATGGCCTTCAAAAACATTGCCTCCAAAATAGCCAACGAGCTGAAGCTTTTGCCAA
CTTTCTTGTACATGCAGAAGCTGATCTCAGAGGAGGACCTGCAAAAACTTATTTCTGAAGAGGATCTGCA
AAAGCTTATTTCTGAAGAAGATCTGCGGACCGTCTAATCTAGATAAGTAATGATCATAATCAGCCATATC
ACATCTGTAGAGGTTTTACTTGCTTTAAAAAACCTCCCACACCTCCCCCTGAACCTGAAACATAAAATGA
ATGCAATTGTTGTTGTTAACTTGTTTATTGCAGCTTATAATGGTTACAAATAAAGCAATAGCATCACAAA
TTTCACAAATAAAGCATTTTTTTCACTGCATTCTAGTTGTGGTTTGTCCAAACTCATCAATGTATCTTAT
CATGTCTGGATCCCCGGGTACCGAGCTCGAATTCGTAATCATGTCATAGCTGTTTCCTGTGTGAAATTGT
TATCCGCTCACAATTCCACACAACATACGAGCCGGAAGCATAAAGTGTAAAGCCTGGGGTGCCTAATGAG
TGAGCTAACTCACATTAATTGCGTTGCGCTCACTGCCCGCTTTCCAGTCGGGAAACCTGTCGTGCCAGCT
GCATTAATGAATCGGCCAACGCGCGGGGAGAGGCGGTTTGCGTATTGGGCGCTCTTCCGCTTCCTCGCTC
ACTGACTCGCTGCGCTCGGTCGTTCGGCTGCGGCGAGCGGTATCAGCTCACTCAAAGG
