>Addgene plasmid #224416 | pBa.Mark2-3myc | depositor partial sequence | sequence record 439554 | MARK2
ATGTCCAGCGCTCGGACCCCCCTACCCACGCTGAACGAGAGGGACACGGAGCAGCCCACCTTGGGACACC
TTGACTCCAAGCCCAGCAGTAAGTCCAACATGATTCGGGGCCGCAACTCAGCCACCTCTGCTGATGAGCA
GCCCCACATTGGAAACTACCGGCTCCTCAAGACCATTGGCAAGGGTAATTTTGCCAAGGTGAAGTTGGCC
CGACACATCCTGACTGGGAAAGAGGTAGCTGTGAAGATCATTGACAAGACTCAACTGAACTCCTCCAGCC
TCCAGAAACTATTCCGCGAAGTAAGAATAATGAAGGTTTTGAATCATCCCAACATAGTTAAATTATTTGA
AGTGATTGAGACTGAGAAAACGCTCTACCTTGTCATGGAGTACGCTAGTGGCGGAGAGGTATTTGATTAC
CTAGTGGCTCATGGCAGGATGAAAGAAAAAGAGGCTCGAGCCAAATTCCGCCAGATAGTGTCTGCTGTGC
AGTACTGTCACCAGAAGTTTATTGTCCATAGAGACTTAAAGGCAGAAAACCTGCTCTTGGATGCTGATAT
GAACATCAAGATTGCAGACTTTGGCTTCAGCAATGAATTCACCTTTGGGAACAAGCTGGACACCTTCTGT
GGCAGTCCCCCTTATGCTGCCCCAGAACTCTTCCAGGGCAAAAAATATGATGGACCCGAGGTGGATGTGT
GGAGCCTAGGAGTTATCCTCTATACACTGGTCAGCGGATCCCTGCCTTTTGATGGACAGAACCTCAAGGA
GCTGCGGGAACGGGTACTGAGGGGAAAATACCGTATTCCATTCTACATGTCCACGGACTGTGAAAACCTG
CTTAAGAAATTTCTCATTCTTAATCCCAGCAAGAGAGGCACTTTAGAGCAAATCATGAAAGATCGATGGA
TGAATGTGGGTCACGAAGATGATGAACTAAAGCCTTACGTGGAGCCACTCCCTGACTACAAGGACCCCCG
GCGGACAGAGCTGATGGTGTCCATGGGTTATACACGGGAAGAGATCCAGGACTCGCTGGTGGGCCAGAGA
TACAACGAGGTGATGGCCACCTATCTGCTCCTGGGCTACAAGAGCTCCGAGCTGGAAGGCGACACCATCA
CCCTGAAACCCCGGCCTTCAGCTGATCTGACCAATAGCAGCGCCCCATCCCCATCCCACAAGGTACAGCG
CAGCGTGTCGGCCAATCCCAAGCAGCGGCGCTTCAGCGACCAGGCTGGTCCTGCCATTCCCACCTCTAAT
TCTTACTCTAAGAAGACTCAGAGTAACAACGCAGAAAATAAGCGGCCTGAGGAGGACCGGGAGTCAGGGC
GGAAAGCCAGCAGCACAGCCAAGGTGCCTGCCAGCCCCCTGCCCGGTCTGGAGAGGAAGAAGACCACCCC
AACCCCCTCCACGAACAGCGTCCTCTCCACCAGCACAAATCGAAGCAGGAATTCCCCACTTTTGGAGCGG
GCCAGCCTCGGCCAGGCCTCCATCCAGAATGGCAAAGACAGCACAGCCCCCCAGCGTGTCCCTGTTGCCT
CCCCATCCGCCCACAACATCAGCAGCAGTGGTGGAGCCCCAGACCGAACTAACTTCCCCCGGGGTGTGTC
CAGCCGAAGCACCTTCCATGCTGGGCAGCTCCGACAGGTGCGGGACCAGCAGAATTTGCCCTACGGTGTG
ACCCCAGCCTCTCCCTCTGGCCACAGCCAGGGCCGGCGGGGGGCCTCTGGGAGCATCTTCAGCAAGTTCA
CCTCCAAGTTTGTACGCAGGAACCTGAATGAACCTGAAAGCAAAGACCGAGTGGAGACGCTCAGACCTCA
CGTGGTGGGCAGTGGCGGCAACGACAAAGAAAAGGAAGAATTTCGGGAGGCCAAGCCCCGCTCCCTCCGC
TTCACGTGGAGTATGAAGACCACGAGCTCCATGGAGCCCAACGAGATGATGCGGGAGATCCGCAAGGTGC
TGGACGCGAACAGCTGCCAGAGCGAGCTGCATGAGAAGTACATGCTGCTGTGCATGCACGGCACGCCGGG
CCACGAGGACTTCGTGCAGTGGGAGATGGAGGTGTGCAAACTGCCGCGGCTCTCTCTCAACGGGGTTCGA
TTTAAGCGGATATCGGGCACCTCCATGGCCTTCAAAAACATTGCCTCCAAAATAGCCAACGAGCTGAAGC
TT
